>Addgene plasmid #24551 | pCMV/SB10 | addgene full sequence | sequence record 398127 | Addgene NGS Result
GTATTGGGCGCTCTTCCGCTTCCTCGCTCACTGACTCGCTGCGCTCGGTCGTTCGGCTGCGGCGAGCGGT
ATCAGCTCACTCAAAGGCGGTAATACGGTTATCCACAGAATCAGGGGATAACGCAGGAAAGAACATGTGA
GCAAAAGGCCAGCAAAAGGCCAGGAACCGTAAAAAGGCCGCGTTGCTGGCGTTTTTCCATAGGCTCCGCC
CCCCTGACGAGCATCACAAAAATCGACGCTCAAGTCAGAGGTGGCGAAACCCGACAGGACTATAAAGATA
CCAGGCGTTTCCCCCTGGAAGCTCCCTCGTGCGCTCTCCTGTTCCGACCCTGCCGCTTACCGGATACCTG
TCCGCCTTTCTCCCTTCGGGAAGCGTGGCGCTTTCTCATAGCTCACGCTGTAGGTATCTCAGTTCGGTGT
AGGTCGTTCGCTCCAAGCTGGGCTGTGTGCACGAACCCCCCGTTCAGCCCGACCGCTGCGCCTTATCCGG
TAACTATCGTCTTGAGTCCAACCCGGTAAGACACGACTTATCGCCACTGGCAGCAGCCACTGGTAACAGG
ATTAGCAGAGCGAGGTATGTAGGCGGTGCTACAGAGTTCTTGAAGTGGTGGCCTAACTACGGCTACACTA
GAAGAACAGTATTTGGTATCTGCGCTCTGCTGAAGCCAGTTACCTTCGGAAAAAGAGTTGGTAGCTCTTG
ATCCGGCAAACAAACCACCGCTGGTAGCGGTGGTTTTTTTGTTTGCAAGCAGCAGATTACGCGCAGAAAA
AAAGGATCTCAAGAAGATCCTTTGATCTTTTCTACGGGGTCTGACGCTCAGTGGAACGAAAACTCACGTT
AAGGGATTTTGGTCATGAGATTATCAAAAAGGATCTTCACCTAGATCCTTTTAAATTAAAAATGAAGTTT
TAAATCAATCTAAAGTATATATGAGTAAACTTGGTCTGACAGTTACCAATGCTTAATCAGTGAGGCACCT
ATCTCAGCGATCTGTCTATTTCGTTCATCCATAGTTGCCTGACTCCCCGTCGTGTAGATAACTACGATAC
GGGAGGGCTTACCATCTGGCCCCAGTGCTGCAATGATACCGCGAGACCCACGCTCACCGGCTCCAGATTT
ATCAGCAATAAACCAGCCAGCCGGAAGGGCCGAGCGCAGAAGTGGTCCTGCAACTTTATCCGCCTCCATC
CAGTCTATTAATTGTTGCCGGGAAGCTAGAGTAAGTAGTTCGCCAGTTAATAGTTTGCGCAACGTTGTTG
CCATTGCTACAGGCATCGTGGTGTCACGCTCGTCGTTTGGTATGGCTTCATTCAGCTCCGGTTCCCAACG
ATCAAGGCGAGTTACATGATCCCCCATGTTGTGCAAAAAAGCGGTTAGCTCCTTCGGTCCTCCGATCGTT
GTCAGAAGTAAGTTGGCCGCAGTGTTATCACTCATGGTTATGGCAGCACTGCATAATTCTCTTACTGTCA
TGCCATCCGTAAGATGCTTTTCTGTGACTGGTGAGTACTCAACCAAGTCATTCTGAGAATAGTGTATGCG
GCGACCGAGTTGCTCTTGCCCGGCGTCAATACGGGATAATACCGCGCCACATAGCAGAACTTTAAAAGTG
CTCATCATTGGAAAACGTTCTTCGGGGCGAAAACTCTCAAGGATCTTACCGCTGTTGAGATCCAGTTCGA
TGTAACCCACTCGTGCACCCAACTGATCTTCAGCATCTTTTACTTTCACCAGCGTTTCTGGGTGAGCAAA
AACAGGAAGGCAAAATGCCGCAAAAAAGGGAATAAGGGCGACACGGAAATGTTGAATACTCATACTCTTC
CTTTTTCAATATTATTGAAGCATTTATCAGGGTTATTGTCTCATGAGCGGATACATATTTGAATGTATTT
AGAAAAATAAACAAATAGGGGTTCCGCGCACATTTCCCCGAAAAGTGCCACCTGACGTCTAAGAAACCAT
TATTATCATGACATTAACCTATAAAAATAGGCGTATCACGAGGCCCTTTCGTCTCGCGCGTTTCGGTGAT
GACGGTGAAAACCTCTGACACATGCAGCTCCCGGAGACGGTCACAGCTTGTCTGTAAGCGGATGCCGGGA
GCAGACAAGCCCGTCAGGGCGCGTCAGCGGGTGTTGGCGGGTGTCGGGGCTGGCTTAACTATGCGGCATC
AGAGCAGATTGTACTGAGAGTGCACCATATGCGGTGTGAAATACCGCACAGATGCGTAAGGAGAAAATAC
CGCATCAGGCGCCATTCGCCATTCAGGCTGCGCAACTGTTGGGAAGGGCGATCGGTGCGGGCCTCTTCGC
TATTACGCCAGCTGGCGAAAGGGGGATGTGCTGCAAGGCGATTAAGTTGGGTAACGCCAGGGTTTTCCCA
GTCACGACGTTGTAAAACGACGGCCAGTGAATTCGAGCTTGCATGCCTGCAGGTCGTTACATAACTTACG
GTAAATGGCCCGCCTGGCTGACCGCCCAACGACCCCCGCCCATTGACGTCAATAATGACGTATGTTCCCA
TAGTAACGCCAATAGGGACTTTCCATTGACGTCAATGGGTGGAGTATTTACGGTAAACTGCCCACTTGGC
AGTACATCAAGTGTATCATATGCCAAGTACGCCCCCTATTGACGTCAATGACGGTAAATGGCCCGCCTGG
CATTATGCCCAGTACATGACCTTATGGGACTTTCCTACTTGGCAGTACATCTACGTATTAGTCATCGCTA
TTACCATGGTGATGCGGTTTTGGCAGTACATCAATGGGCGTGGATAGCGGTTTGACTCACGGGGATTTCC
AAGTCTCCACCCCATTGACGTCAATGGGAGTTTGTTTTGGCACCAAAATCAACGGGACTTTCCAAAATGT
CGTAACAACTCCGCCCCATTGACGCAAATGGGCGGTAGGCGTGTACGGTGGGAGGTCTATATAAGCAGAG
CTCGTTTAGTGAACCGTCAGATCGCCTGGAGACGCCATCCACGCTGTTTTGACCTCCATAGAAGACACCG
GGACCGATCCAGCCTCCGGACTCTAGAGGATCCGGTACTCGAGGAACTGAAAAACCAGAAAGTTAACTGG
TAAGTTTAGTCTTTTTGTCTTTTATTTCAGGTCCCGGATCCGGTGGTGGTGCAAATCAAAGAACTGCTCC
TCAGTGGATGTTGCCTTTACTTCTAGGCCTGTACGGAAGTGTTACTTCTGCTCTAAAAGCTGCGGAATTG
TACCCGCGGCCGATCCGACATCATGGGAAAATCAAAAGAAATCAGCCAAGACCTCAGAAAAAAAATTGTA
GACCTCCACAAGTCTGGTTCATCCTTGGGAGCAATTTCCAAACGCCTGAAAGTACCACGTTCATCTGTAC
AAACAATAGTACGCAAGTATAAACACCATGGGACCACGCAGCCGTCATACCGCTCAGGAAGGAGACGCGT
TCTGTCTCCTAGAGATGAACGTACTTTGGTGCGAAAAGTGCAAATCAATCCCAGAACAACAGCAAAGGAC
CTTGTGAAGATGCTGGAGGAAACAGGTACAAAAGTATCTATATCCACAGTAAAACGAGTCCTATATCGAC
ATAACCTGAAAGGCCGCTCAGCAAGGAAGAAGCCACTGCTCCAAAACCGACATAAGAAAGCCAGACTACG
GTTTGCAACTGCACATGGGGACAAAGATCGTACTTTTTGGAGAAATGTCCTCTGGTCTGATGAAACAAAA
ATAGAACTGTTTGGCCATAATGACCATCGTTATGTTTGGAGGAAGAAGGGGGAGGCTTGCAAGCCGAAGA
ACACCATCCCAACCGTGAAGCACGGGGGTGGCAGCATCATGTTGTGGGGGTGCTTTGCTGCAGGAGGGAC
TGGTGCACTTCACAAAATAGATGGCATCATGAGGAAGGAAAATTATGTGGATATATTGAAGCAACATCTC
AAGACATCAGTCAGGAAGTTAAAGCTTGGTCGCAAATGGGTCTTCCAAATGGACAATGACCCCAAGCATA
CTTCCAAAGTTGTGGCAAAATGGCTTAAGGACAACAAAGTCAAGGTATTGGAGTGGCCATCACAAAGCCC
TGACCTCAATCCTATAGAAAATTTGTGGGCAGAACTGAAAAAGCGTGTGCGAGCAAGGAGGCCTACAAAC
CTGACTCAGTTACACCAGCTCTGTCAGGAGGAATGGGCCAAAATTCACCCAACTTATTGTGGGAAGCTTG
TGGAAGGCTACCCGAAACGTTTGACCCAAGTTAAACAATTTAAAGGCAATGCTACCAAATACTAGAATTG
GCCGCGGGGATCCAGACATGATAAGATACATTGATGAGTTTGGACAAACCACAACTAGAATGCAGTGAAA
AAAATGCTTTATTTGTGAAATTTGTGATGCTATTGCTTTATTTGTAACCATTATAAGCTGCAATAAACAA
GTTAACAACAACAATTGCATTCATTTTATGTTTCAGGTTCAGGGGGAGGTGTGGGAGGTTTTTTCGGATC
CTCTAGAGTCGACCTGCAGGCATGCAAGCTTGGCGTAATCATGGTCATAGCTGTTTCCTGTGTGAAATTG
TTATCCGCTCACAATTCCACACAACATACGAGCCGGAAGCATAAAGTGTAAAGCCTGGGGTGCCTAATGA
GTGAGCTAACTCACATTAATTGCGTTGCGCTCACTGCCCGCTTTCCAGTCGGGAAACCTGTCGTGCCAGC
TGCATTAATGAATCGGCCAACGCGCGGGGAGAGGCGGTTTGC
Features (pLannotate 1.2.2; 17 found; start..end, strand, type, name):
    194..782     -  rep_origin     ori: high-copy-number ColE1/pMB1/pBR322/pUC origin of replication
    953..1813    -  CDS            AmpR: β-lactamase; bla; confers resistance to ampicillin, carbenicillin, and related antibiotics
   1814..1918    -  promoter       AmpR promoter: bla
   2013..2048    +  CDS            rop (fragment): Rop protein, which maintains plasmids at low copy number; rop
   2150..2249    +  misc_feature   bom (fragment): basis of mobility region from pBR322
   2255..2412    -  CDS            lacZα (fragment): LacZα fragment of β-galactosidase; lacZ fragment
   2416..2436    -  misc_feature   MCS (fragment): pUC18/19 multiple cloning site
   2435..2738    +  enhancer       CMV enhancer: human cytomegalovirus immediate early enhancer
   2739..2942    +  promoter       CMV promoter: human cytomegalovirus (CMV) immediate early promoter
   3080..3176    +  intron         SV40 intron: modified SV40 intron with splice donor and acceptor sites
   3243..4265    +  CDS            SB100X: hyperactive variant of the Sleeping Beauty transposase (Mátés et al., 2009)
   4279..4413    -  polyA_signal   SV40 poly(A) signal: SV40 polyadenylation signal
   4476..4511    +  misc_feature   MCS (fragment): pUC18/19 multiple cloning site
   4548..4564    -  protein_bind   lac operator: The lac repressor binds to the lac operator to inhibit transcription in E. coli. This inhibition can be relieved by adding lactose or isopropyl-β-D-thiogalactopyranoside (IPTG). lac repressor encoded by lacI
   4572..4602    -  promoter       lac promoter: promoter for the E. coli lac operon
   4617..4638    -  protein_bind   CAP binding site: CAP binding activates transcription in the presence of cAMP. E. coli catabolite activator protein
   4651..11      -  CDS            lacI (fragment) (across the origin): lac repressor; lacI; The lac repressor binds to the lac operator to inhibit transcription in E. coli. This inhibition can be relieved by adding lactose or isopropyl-β-D-thiogalactopyranoside (IPTG).
