>Addgene plasmid #24551 | pCMV/SB10 | analyzer sequence | sequence record 11438
CGAAAGGGGGATGTGCTGCAAGGCGATTAAGTTGGGTAACGCCAGGGTTTTCCCAGTCACGACGTTGTAA
AACGACGGCCAGTGAATTCGAGCTTGCATGCCTGCAGGTCGTTACATAACTTACGGTAAATGGCCCGCCT
GGCTGACCGCCCAACGACCCCCGCCCATTGACGTCAATAATGACGTATGTTCCCATAGTAACGCCAATAG
GGACTTTCCATTGACGTCAATGGGTGGAGTATTTACGGTAAACTGCCCACTTGGCAGTACATCAAGTGTA
TCATATGCCAAGTACGCCCCCTATTGACGTCAATGACGGTAAATGGCCCGCCTGGCATTATGCCCAGTAC
ATGACCTTATGGGACTTTCCTACTTGGCAGTACATCTACGTATTAGTCATCGCTATTACCATGGTGATGC
GGTTTTGGCAGTACATCAATGGGCGTGGATAGCGGTTTGACTCACGGGGATTTCCAAGTCTCCACCCCAT
TGACGTCAATGGGAGTTTGTTTTGGCACCAAAATCAACGGGACTTTCCAAAATGTCGTAACAACTCCGCC
CCATTGACGCAAATGGGCGGTAGGCGTGTACGGTGGGAGGTCTATATAAGCAGAGCTCGTTTAGTGAACC
GTCAGATCGCCTGGAGACGCCATCCACGCTGTTTTGACCTCCATAGAAGACACCGGGACCGATCCAGCCT
CCGGACTCTAGAGGATCCGGTACTCGAGGAACTGAAAAACCAGAAAGTTAACTGGTAAGTTTAGTCTTTT
TGTCTTTTATTTCAGGTCCCGGATCCGGTGGTGGTGCAAATCAAAGAACTGCTCCTCAGTGGATGTTGCC
TTTACTTCTAGGCCTGTACGGAAGTGTTACTTCTGCTCTAAAAGCTGCGGAATTGTACCCGCGGCCGATC
CGACATCATGGGAAAATCAAAAGAAATCAGCCAAGACCTCAGAAAAAAAATTGTAGACCTCCACAAGTCT
GGTTCATCCTTGGGAGCAATTTCCAAACGCCTGAAAGTACCACGTTCATCTGTACAAACAATAGTACGCA
AGTATAAACACCATGGGACCACGCAGCCGTCATACCGCTCAGGAAGGAGACGCGTTCTGTCTCCTAGAGA
TGAACGTACTTTGGTGCGAAAAGTGCAAATCAATCCCAGAACAACAGCAAAGGACCTTGTGAAGATGCTG
GAGGAAACAGGTACAAAAGTATCTATATCCACAGTAAAACGAGTCCTATATCGACATAACCTGAAAGGCC
GCTCAGCAAGGAAGAAGCCACTGCTCCAAAACCGACATAAGAAAGCCAGACTACGGTTTGCAACTGCACA
TGGGGACAAAGATCGTACTTTTTGGAGAAATGTCCTCTGGTCTGATGAAACAAAAATAGAACTGTTTGGC
CATAATGACCATCGTTATGTTTGGAGGAAGAAGGGGGAGGCTTGCAAGCCGAAGAACACCATCCCAACCG
TGAAGCACGGGGGTGGCAGCATCATGTTGTGGGGGTGCTTTGCTGCAGGAGGGACTGGTGCACTTCACAA
AATAGATGGCATCATGAGGAAGGAAAATTATGTGGATATATTGAAGCAACATCTCAAGACATCAGTCAGG
AAGTTAAAGCTTGGTCGCAAATGGGTCTTCCAAATGGACAATGACCCCAAGCATACTTCCAAAGTTGTGG
CAAAATGGCTTAAGGACAACAAAGTCAAGGTATTGGAGTGGCCATCACAAAGCCCTGACCTCAATCCTAT
AGAAAATTTGTGGGCAGAACTGAAAAAGCGTGTGCGAGCAAGGAGGCCTACAAACCTGACTCAGTTACAC
CAGCTCTGTCAGGAGGAATGGGCCAAAATTCACCCAACTTATTGTGGGAAGCTTGTGGAAGGCTACCCGA
AACGTTTGACCCAAGTTAAACAATTTAAAGGCAATGCTACCAAATACTAGAATTGGCCGCGGGGATCCAG
ACATGATAAGATACATTGATGAGTTTGGACAAACCACAACTAGAATGCAGTGAAAAAAATGCTTTATTTG
TGAAATTTGTGATGCTATTGCTTTATTTGTAACCATTATAAGCTGCAATAAACAAGTTAACAACAACAAT
TGCATTCATTTTATGTTTCAGGTTCAGGGGGAGGTGTGGGAGGTTTTTTCGGATCCTCTAGAGTCGACCT
GCAGGCATGCAAGCTTGGCGTAATCATGGTCATAGCTGTTTCCTGTGTGAAATTGTTATCCGCTCACAAT
TCCACACAACATACGAGCCGGAAGCATAAAGTGTAAAGCCTGGGGTGCCTAATGAGTGAGCTAACTCACA
TTAATTGCGTTGCGCTCACTGCCCGCTTTCCAGTCGGGAAACCTGTCGTGCCAGCTGCATTAATGAATCG
GCCAACGCGCGGGGAGAGGCGGTTTGCGTATTGGGCGCTCTTCCGCTTCCTCGCTCACTGACTCGCTGCG
CTCGGTCGTTCGGCTGCGGCGAGCGGTATCAGCTCACTCAAAGGCGGTAATACGGTTATCCACAGAATCA
GGGGATAACGCAGGAAAGAACATGTGAGCAAAAGGCCAGCAAAAGGCCAGGAACCGTAAAAAGGCCGCGT
TGCTGGCGTTTTTCCATAGGCTCCGCCCCCCTGACGAGCATCACAAAAATCGACGCTCAAGTCAGAGGTG
GCGAAACCCGACAGGACTATAAAGATACCAGGCGTTTCCCCCTGGAAGCTCCCTCGTGCGCTCTCCTGTT
CCGACCCTGCCGCTTACCGGATACCTGTCCGCCTTTCTCCCTTCGGGAAGCGTGGCGCTTTCTCATAGCT
CACGCTGTAGGTATCTCAGTTCGGTGTAGGTCGTTCGCTCCAAGCTGGGCTGTGTGCACGAACCCCCCGT
TCAGCCCGACCGCTGCGCCTTATCCGGTAACTATCGTCTTGAGTCCAACCCGGTAAGACACGACTTATCG
CCACTGGCAGCAGCCACTGGTAACAGGATTAGCAGAGCGAGGTATGTAGGCGGTGCTACAGAGTTCTTGA
AGTGGTGGCCTAACTACGGCTACACTAGAAGGACAGTATTTGGTATCTGCGCTCTGCTGAAGCCAGTTAC
CTTCGGAAAAAGAGTTGGTAGCTCTTGATCCGGCAAACAAACCACCGCTGGTAGCGGTGGTTTTTTTGTT
TGCAAGCAGCAGATTACGCGCAGAAAAAAAGGATCTCAAGAAGATCCTTTGATCTTTTCTACGGGGTCTG
ACGCTCAGTGGAACGAAAACTCACGTTAAGGGATTTTGGTCATGAGATTATCAAAAAGGATCTTCACCTA
GATCCTTTTAAATTAAAAATGAAGTTTTAAATCAATCTAAAGTATATATGAGTAAACTTGGTCTGACAGT
TACCAATGCTTAATCAGTGAGGCACCTATCTCAGCGATCTGTCTATTTCGTTCATCCATAGTTGCCTGAC
TCCCCGTCGTGTAGATAACTACGATACGGGAGGGCTTACCATCTGGCCCCAGTGCTGCAATGATACCGCG
AGACCCACGCTCACCGGCTCCAGATTTATCAGCAATAAACCAGCCAGCCGGAAGGGCCGAGCGCAGAAGT
GGTCCTGCAACTTTATCCGCCTCCATCCAGTCTATTAATTGTTGCCGGGAAGCTAGAGTAAGTAGTTCGC
CAGTTAATAGTTTGCGCAACGTTGTTGCCATTGCTACAGGCATCGTGGTGTCACGCTCGTCGTTTGGTAT
GGCTTCATTCAGCTCCGGTTCCCAACGATCAAGGCGAGTTACATGATCCCCCATGTTGTGCAAAAAAGCG
GTTAGCTCCTTCGGTCCTCCGATCGTTGTCAGAAGTAAGTTGGCCGCAGTGTTATCACTCATGGTTATGG
CAGCACTGCATAATTCTCTTACTGTCATGCCATCCGTAAGATGCTTTTCTGTGACTGGTGAGTACTCAAC
CAAGTCATTCTGAGAATAGTGTATGCGGCGACCGAGTTGCTCTTGCCCGGCGTCAATACGGGATAATACC
GCGCCACATAGCAGAACTTTAAAAGTGCTCATCATTGGAAAACGTTCTTCGGGGCGAAAACTCTCAAGGA
TCTTACCGCTGTTGAGATCCAGTTCGATGTAACCCACTCGTGCACCCAACTGATCTTCAGCATCTTTTAC
TTTCACCAGCGTTTCTGGGTGAGCAAAAACAGGAAGGCAAAATGCCGCAAAAAAGGGAATAAGGGCGACA
CGGAAATGTTGAATACTCATACTCTTCCTTTTTCAATATTATTGAAGCATTTATCAGGGTTATTGTCTCA
TGAGCGGATACATATTTGAATGTATTTAGAAAAATAAACAAATAGGGGTTCCGCGCACATTTCCCCGAAA
AGTGCCACCTGACGTCTAAGAAACCATTATTATCATGACATTAACCTATAAAAATAGGCGTATCACGAGG
CCCTTTCGTCTCGCGCGTTTCGGTGATGACGGTGAAAACCTCTGACACATGCAGCTCCCGGAGACGGTCA
CAGCTTGTCTGTAAGCGGATGCCGGGAGCAGACAAGCCCGTCAGGGCGCGTCAGCGGGTGTTGGCGGGTG
TCGGGGCTGGCTTAACTATGCGGCATCAGAGCAGATTGTACTGAGAGTGCACCATATGCGGTGTGAAATA
CCGCACAGATGCGTAAGGAGAAAATACCGCATCAGGCGCCATTCGCCATTCAGGCTGCGCAACTGTTGGG
AAGGGCGATCGGTGCGGGCCTCTTCGCTATTACGCCAGCTGG
Features (pLannotate 1.2.2; 17 found; start..end, strand, type, name):
     91..111     -  misc_feature   MCS (fragment): pUC18/19 multiple cloning site
    110..413     +  enhancer       CMV enhancer: human cytomegalovirus immediate early enhancer
    414..617     +  promoter       CMV promoter: human cytomegalovirus (CMV) immediate early promoter
    755..851     +  intron         SV40 intron: modified SV40 intron with splice donor and acceptor sites
    918..1940    +  CDS            SB100X: hyperactive variant of the Sleeping Beauty transposase (Mátés et al., 2009)
   1954..2088    -  polyA_signal   SV40 poly(A) signal: SV40 polyadenylation signal
   2151..2186    +  misc_feature   MCS (fragment): pUC18/19 multiple cloning site
   2223..2239    -  protein_bind   lac operator: The lac repressor binds to the lac operator to inhibit transcription in E. coli. This inhibition can be relieved by adding lactose or isopropyl-β-D-thiogalactopyranoside (IPTG). lac repressor encoded by lacI
   2247..2277    -  promoter       lac promoter: promoter for the E. coli lac operon
   2292..2313    -  protein_bind   CAP binding site: CAP binding activates transcription in the presence of cAMP. E. coli catabolite activator protein
   2326..2418    -  CDS            lacI (fragment): lac repressor; lacI; The lac repressor binds to the lac operator to inhibit transcription in E. coli. This inhibition can be relieved by adding lactose or isopropyl-β-D-thiogalactopyranoside (IPTG).
   2601..3189    -  rep_origin     ori: high-copy-number ColE1/pMB1/pBR322/pUC origin of replication
   3360..4220    -  CDS            AmpR: β-lactamase; bla; confers resistance to ampicillin, carbenicillin, and related antibiotics
   4221..4325    -  promoter       AmpR promoter: bla
   4420..4455    +  CDS            rop (fragment): Rop protein, which maintains plasmids at low copy number; rop
   4557..4656    +  misc_feature   bom (fragment): basis of mobility region from pBR322
   4662..87      -  CDS            lacZα (fragment) (across the origin): LacZα fragment of β-galactosidase; lacZ fragment
