[The description below was written by a language model from this plasmid's Addgene catalogue record and pLannotate feature annotations shown in this document.]
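Description:
pCMV/SB10 is a 4,732 bp plasmid that expresses the original reconstructed Sleeping Beauty transposase (SB10) from a cytomegalovirus promoter. It is built on the Clontech pCMVbeta backbone, with the roughly 1 kb transposase coding sequence placed between NotI sites that were destroyed during cloning. In E. coli it is maintained at high copy through a ColE1/pUC-type origin and selected with ampicillin via the β-lactamase gene and its native promoter. Short remnants of pUC/pBR322 sequence (fragments of lacZα, lacI, rop, bom and the polylinker, plus the lac promoter and operator) flank the cassette and appear to be backbone remnants rather than functional parts.

The expression unit consists of the human CMV immediate-early enhancer and promoter, a modified SV40 intron with splice donor and acceptor sites that aids mRNA processing, the transposase open reading frame, and an SV40 polyadenylation signal. Although the catalogue lists the vector type as bacterial expression, these are mammalian regulatory elements, consistent with the associated work on transposition in human cells. The automated annotation labels the coding sequence as SB100X, the later hyperactive variant. This most likely reflects a best match to a closely related reference, since the catalogue name identifies the insert as SB10. Both sequence records are the same length and give the same feature set, differing only in their starting coordinate.

No transposon inverted repeats are annotated, so the plasmid serves as a transposase source only. Such a helper plasmid is typically co-delivered with a separate donor plasmid carrying a cargo flanked by Sleeping Beauty inverted repeats, and the transposase excises that cargo and integrates it into the host genome.
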