Addgene plasmid #24551: pCMV/SB10
Depositing lab: Perry Hackett. Depositing organization: University of Minnesota. Publication: Molecular reconstruction of Sleeping Beauty, a Tc1-like transposon from fish, and its transposition in human cells. Ivics Z, Hackett PB, Plasterk RH, Izsvak Z. Cell. 1997 Nov 14. 91(4):501-10. 10.1016/S0092-8674(00)80436-5 PubMed 9390559.
Backbone
  Vector backbone: pCMVbeta
  Backbone manufacturer: Clontech
  Backbone size w/o insert (bp): 3712
  Vector type: Bacterial Expression
Growth in bacteria
  Bacterial resistance: Ampicillin, 100 μg/mL
  Growth temperature: 37°C
  Growth strain: DH5alpha
  Copy number: High Copy
Gene/Insert
  Gene/Insert name: Sleeping Beauty (alt names: SB; SB10)
  Insert size (bp): 1020
  Cloning method: Restriction Enzyme; 5′ cloning site NotI (destroyed during cloning); 3′ cloning site NotI (destroyed during cloning)
  Sequencing primers: 5′ M13 Forward; 3′ M13 Reverse
Terms and licenses: Academic/Nonprofit Terms; Industry Terms: Not Available to Industry
How to cite: pCMV/SB10 was a gift from Perry Hackett (Addgene plasmid # 24551 ; http://n2t.net/addgene:24551 ; RRID:Addgene_24551)
