>Addgene plasmid #24551 | pCMV/SB10 | addgene partial sequence | sequence record 32742 | 24551 with LNCX
CTGTTTTGACCTCCATAGAAGACACCGGGACCGATCCAGCCTCCGGACTCTAGAGGATCCGGTACTCGAG
GAACTGAAAAACCAGAAAGTTAACTGGTAAGTTTAGTCTTTTTGTCTTTTATTTCAGGTCCCGGATCCGG
TGGTGGTGCAAATCAAAGAACTGCTCCTCAGTGGATGTTGCCTTTACTTCTAGGCCTGTACGGAAGTGTT
ACTTCTGCTCTAAAAGCTGCGGAATTGTACCCGCGGCCGATCCGACATCATGGGAAAATCAAAAGAAATC
AGCCAAGACCTCAGAAAAAAAATTGTAGACCTCCACAAGTCTGGTTCATCCTTGGGAGCAATTTCCAAAC
GCCTGAAAGTACCACGTTCATCTGTACAAACAATAGTACGCAAGTATAAACACCATGGGACCACGCAGCC
GTCATACCGCTCAGGAAGGAGACGCGTTCTGTCTCCTAGAGATGAACGTACTTTGGTGCGAAAAGTGCAA
ATCAATCCCAGAACAACAGCAAAGGACCTTGTGAAGATGCTGGAGGAAACAGGTACAAAAGTATCTATAT
CCACAGTAAAACGAGTCCTATATCGACATAACCTGAAAGGCCGCTCAGCAAGGAAGAAGCCACTGCTCCA
AAACCGACATAAGAAAGCCAGACTACGGTTTGCAACTGCACATGGGGACAAAGATCGTACTTTTTGGAGA
AATGTCCTCTGGTCTGATGAAACAAAAATAGAACTGTTTGGCCATAATGACCATCGTTATGTTTGGAGGA
AGAAGGGGGAGGCTTGCAAGCCGAAGAACACCATCCCAACCGTGAAGCACGGGGGTGGCAGCATCATGTT
GTGGGGGTGCTTTGCTGCA
